Addgene plasmid #38818: DIRAS1
Purpose: Bacterial expression for structure determination; may not be full ORF
Depositing lab: Nicola Burgess-Brown. Depositing organization: University of Oxford.
Backbone
  Vector backbone: pNIC28-Bsa4
  Backbone manufacturer: SGC
  Vector type: Bacterial Expression
Growth in bacteria
  Bacterial resistance: Kanamycin, 50 μg/mL
  Growth temperature: 37°C
  Growth strain: Mach1
  Copy number: Low Copy
Gene/Insert
  Gene/Insert name: DIRAS1 (alt names: small GTP-binding tumor suppressor 1; PDB:2GF0)
  Species: H. sapiens (human)
  Insert size (bp): 688
  Entrez Gene: Diras1 (a.k.a. Di-Ras1, Gbts1, RIG)
  Tag / fusion protein: His Tev (N terminal on insert)
  Cloning method: Ligation Independent Cloning
  Sequencing primers: 5′ T7; 3′ T7-term
Terms and licenses: Academic/Nonprofit Terms; Industry Terms: Not Available to Industry
How to cite: DIRAS1 was a gift from Nicola Burgess-Brown (Addgene plasmid # 38818 ; http://n2t.net/addgene:38818 ; RRID:Addgene_38818)
