[The description below was written by a language model from this plasmid's Addgene catalogue record.]
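Description:
DIRAS1 is a bacterial expression plasmid built on the pNIC28-Bsa4 backbone from the SGC, a vector designed for ligation-independent cloning of targets for recombinant protein production. It is maintained in E. coli as a low-copy plasmid under kanamycin selection, with Mach1 recorded as the propagation strain. The record does not list the origin of replication or explicitly name the promoter. However, the sequencing primers given are T7 and T7-term, which indicates that the insert sits between a T7 promoter and T7 terminator. That arrangement requires an expression host supplying T7 RNA polymerase to produce the protein.

The insert is a 688 bp fragment of human DIRAS1, which encodes a small Ras-family GTP-binding protein also described as small GTP-binding tumor suppressor 1 (aliases Di-Ras1, Gbts1 and RIG). It was introduced by ligation-independent cloning and carries an N-terminal polyhistidine tag followed by a TEV protease recognition site. The tag allows purification by immobilised metal affinity chromatography, after which TEV cleavage removes it to leave near-native protein.

The stated purpose is bacterial expression for structure determination, and the record links the construct to a deposited PDB structure. It also cautions that the insert may not be the full open reading frame. This is common for structural genomics constructs, where the termini are often trimmed to a domain that expresses and crystallises well. The exact residue boundaries are not given in the record. No feature table was supplied, so other backbone elements cannot be confirmed here.
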