>Addgene plasmid #38818 | DIRAS1 | depositor partial sequence | sequence record 48875 | DIRAS1 sequence 688 bps
ATGCACCATCATCATCATCATTCTTCTGGTGTAGATCTGGGTACCGAGAACCTGTACTTCCAATCCATGC
CGGAACAGAGTAACGATTACCGCGTGGTGGTGTTCGGGGCGGGCGGCGTGGGCAAGAGCTCGCTGGTGCT
GCGCTTCGTGAAGGGCACGTTCCGCGACACCTACATCCCCACCATCGAGGACACCTACCGGCAGGTGATC
AGCTGCGACAAGAGCGTGTGCACGCTGCAGATCACAGACACCACCGGCAGCCACCAGTTCCCGGCCATGC
AGCGCCTGTCCATCTCCAAGGGCCACGCCTTCATCCTGGTGTTCTCCGTCACCAGCAAGCAGTCGCTGGA
GGAGCTGGGGCCCATCTACAAGCTCATCGTGCAGATCAAGGGCAGCGTGGAGGACATCCCCGTGATGCTC
GTGGGCAACAAGTGTGATGAGACGCAGCGGGAGGTGGACACGCGCGAGGCGCAGGCGGTGGCCCAGGAGT
GGAAGTGCGCTTTCATGGAGACCTCGGCCAAGATGAACTACAACGTCAAGGAGCTCTTCCAGGAGCTGCT
GACGCTGGAGACGCGCCGGAACATGAGCCTCAACATCGACGGCAAGCGCTCCGGGAAGCAGAAGAGGACA
GACCGCGTCAAGGGCAAATGCACCCTCATGTGACAGTAAAGGTGGATACGGATCCGAA
