>Addgene plasmid #38818 | DIRAS1 | addgene partial sequence | sequence record 50278 | T7 5'-TAATACGACTCACTATAGGG-3'
TATTTTGTTTACTTTAAGAAGGAGATATACATATGCACCATCATCATCATCATTCTTCTGGTGTAGATCT
GGGTACCGAGAACCTGTACTTCCAATCCATGCCGGAACAGAGTAACGATTACCGCGTGGTGGTGTTCGGG
GCGGGCGGCGTGGGCAAGAGCTCGCTGGTGCTGCGCTTCGTGAAGGGCACGTTCCGCGACACCTACATCC
CCACCATCGAGGACACCTACCGGCAGGTGATCAGCTGCGACAAGAGCGTGTGCACGCTGCAGATCACAGA
CACCACCGGCAGCCACCAGTTCCCGGCCATGCAGCGCCTGTCCATCTCCAAGGGCCACGCCTTCATCCTG
GTGTTCTCCGTCACCAGCAAGCAGTCGCTGGAGGAGCTGGGGCCCATCTACAAGCTCATCGTGCAGATCA
AGGGCAGCGTGGAGGACATCCCCGTGATGCTCGTGGGCAACAAGTGTGATGAGACGCAGCGGGAGGTGGA
CACGCGCGAGGCGCAGGCGGTGGCCCAGGAGTGGAAGTGCGCTTTCATGGAGACCTCGGCCAAGATGAAC
TACAACGTCAAGGAGCTCTTCCAGGAGCTGCTGACGCTGGAGACGCGCCGGAACATGAGCCTCAACATCG
ACGGCAAGCGCTCCGGGAAGCAGAAGAGGACAGACCGCGTCAAGGGCAAATGCACCCTCATGTGACAGTA
AAGGTGGATACGGATCCGAATTCGAGCTCCGTCGACAAGCTTGCGGCCGCACTCGAGCACCACCACCACC
ACCACTGAGATCCGGCTGCTAACAAAGCCCGAAAGGAAGCTGATGTGGCTGCTGCCACCGCTGAGCAATA
ACTAGCATAACCCCTTTGGGGCCTCTAAACGGGTCTTGAGGGGTTTTTTGCTGAAAGGAGAACTATATCC
GAT
