>Addgene plasmid #38818 | DIRAS1 | addgene partial sequence | sequence record 50279 | T7_term
GCTTGTTAGCAGCCGGATCTCAGTGGTGGTGGTGGTGGTGCTCGAGTGCGGCCGCAAGCTTGTCGACGGA
GCTCGAATTCGGATCCGTATCCACCTTTACTGTCACATGAGGGTGCATTTGCCCTTGACGCGGTCTGTCC
TCTTCTGCTTCCCGGAGCGCTTGCCGTCGATGTTGAGGCTCATGTTCCGGCGCGTCTCCAGCGTCAGCAG
CTCCTGGAAGAGCTCCTTGACGTTGTAGTTCATCTTGGCCGAGGTCTCCATGAAAGCGCACTTCCACTCC
TGGGCCACCGCCTGCGCCTCGCGCGTGTCCACCTCCCGCTGCGTCTCATCACACTTGTTGCCCACGAGCA
TCACGGGGATGTCCTCCACGCTGCCCTTGATCTGCACGATGAGCTTGTAGATGGGCCCCAGCTCCTCCAG
CGACTGCTTGCTGGTGACGGAGAACACCAGGATGAAGGCGTGGCCCTTGGAGATGGACAGGCGCTGCATG
GCCGGGAACTGGTGGCTGCCGGTGGTGTCTGTGATCTGCAGCGTGCACACGCTCTTGTCGCAGCTGATCA
CCTGCCGGTAGGTGTCCTCGATGGTGGGGATGTAGGTGTCGCGGAACGTGCCCTTCACGAAGCGCAGCAC
CAGCGAGCTCTTGCCCACGCCGCCCGCCCCGAACACCACCACGCGGTAATCGTTACTCTGTTCCGGCATG
GATTGGAAGTACAGGTTCTCGGTACCCAGATCTACACCAGAAGAATGATGATGATGATGGTGCATATGTA
TATCTCCTTCTTAAAGTTAAACAAAATTATTTCTAGAGGGGAATTGTTATCCGCTCACAATTCCCCTATA
GTGAGTCGTATTAATTTCGCGGGAATCGAGATCTCGATCCTCTACGCCGGA
